>Addgene plasmid #184499 | pEGFP-N1-HSD17B11-L14P-FLAGC | addgene full sequence | sequence record 365636 | Addgene NGS Result
GAGCTGGTTTAGTGAACCGTCAGATCCGCTAGCGCTACCGGACTCAGATCTCGAGCCACCATGAAATTTC
TTCTGGACATCCTCCTGCTTCTCCCGTTACCGATCGTCTGCTCCCTAGAGTCCTTCGTGAAGCTTTTTAT
TCCTAAGAGGAGAAAATCAGTCACCGGCGAAATCGTGCTGATTACAGGAGCTGGGCATGGAATTGGGAGA
CTGACTGCCTATGAATTTGCTAAACTTAAAAGCAAGCTGGTTCTCTGGGATATAAATAAGCATGGACTGG
AGGAAACAGCTGCCAAATGCAAGGGACTGGGTGCCAAGGTTCATACCTTTGTGGTAGACTGCAGCAACCG
AGAAGATATTTACAGCTCTGCAAAGAAGGTGAAGGCAGAAATTGGAGATGTTAGTATTTTAGTAAATAAT
GCTGGTGTAGTCTATACATCAGATTTGTTTGCTACACAAGATCCTCAGATTGAAAAGACTTTTGAAGTTA
ATGTACTTGCACATTTCTGGACTACAAAGGCATTTCTTCCTGCAATGACGAAGAATAACCATGGCCATAT
TGTCACTGTGGCTTCGGCAGCTGGACATGTTTCGGTCCCCTTCTTACTGGCTTACTGTTCAAGCAAGTTT
GCTGCTGTTGGATTTCATAAAACTTTGACAGATGAACTGGCTGCCTTACAAATAACTGGAGTCAAAACAA
CATGTCTGTGTCCTAATTTCGTAAACACTGGCTTCATCAAAAATCCAAGTACAAGTTTGGGACCCACTCT
GGAACCTGAGGAAGTGGTAAACAGGCTGATGCATGGGATTCTGACTGAGCAGAAGATGATTTTTATTCCA
TCTTCTATAGCTTTTTTAACAACATTGGAAAGGATCCTTCCTGAGCGTTTCCTGGCAGTTTTAAAACGAA
AAATCAGTGTTAAGTTTGATGCAGTTATTGGATATAAAATGAAAGCGCAAACGCGTGATTACAAGGATGA
CGACGATAAGCCACCGGTCGCCACCATGGTGAGCAAGGGCGAGGAGCTGTTCACCGGGGTGGTGCCCATC
CTGGTCGAGCTGGACGGCGACGTAAACGGCCACAAGTTCAGCGTGTCCGGCGAGGGCGAGGGCGATGCCA
CCTACGGCAAGCTGACCCTGAAGTTCATCTGCACCACCGGCAAGCTGCCCGTGCCCTGGCCCACCCTCGT
GACCACCCTGACCTACGGCGTGCAGTGCTTCAGCCGCTACCCCGACCACATGAAGCAGCACGACTTCTTC
AAGTCCGCCATGCCCGAAGGCTACGTCCAGGAGCGCACCATCTTCTTCAAGGACGACGGCAACTACAAGA
CCCGCGCCGAGGTGAAGTTCGAGGGCGACACCCTGGTGAACCGCATCGAGCTGAAGGGCATCGACTTCAA
GGAGGACGGCAACATCCTGGGGCACAAGCTGGAGTACAACTACAACAGCCACAACGTCTATATCATGGCC
GACAAGCAGAAGAACGGCATCAAGGTGAACTTCAAGATCCGCCACAACATCGAGGACGGCAGCGTGCAGC
TCGCCGACCACTACCAGCAGAACACCCCCATCGGCGACGGCCCCGTGCTGCTGCCCGACAACCACTACCT
GAGCACCCAGTCCGCCCTGAGCAAAGACCCCAACGAGAAGCGCGATCACATGGTCCTGCTGGAGTTCGTG
ACCGCCGCCGGGATCACTCTCGGCATGGACGAGCTGTACAAGTAAAGCGGCCGCGACTCTAGATCATAAT
CAGCCATACCACATTTGTAGAGGTTTTACTTGCTTTAAAAAACCTCCCACACCTCCCCCTGAACCTGAAA
CATAAAATGAATGCAATTGTTGTTGTTAACTTGTTTATTGCAGCTTATAATGGTTACAAATAAAGCAATA
GCATCACAAATTTCACAAATAAAGCATTTTTTTCACTGCATTCTAGTTGTGGTTTGTCCAAACTCATCAA
TGTATCTTAAGGCGTAAATTGTAAGCGTTAATATTTTGTTAAAATTCGCGTTAAATTTTTGTTAAATCAG
CTCATTTTTTAACCAATAGGCCGAAATCGGCAAAATCCCTTATAAATCAAAAGAATAGACCGAGATAGGG
T
[37 nt withheld, positions 2102-2138]
AAAGAACGTGGACTCCAACGTCAAAGG
[49 nt withheld, positions 2166-2214]
T
[91 nt withheld, positions 2216-2306]
G
[124 nt withheld, positions 2308-2431]
CAGGTGGCACTTTTCGGGGAAATGTGCGCGGAACCCCTATTTGTTTATTTTTCTAAATACATTCAAATAT
GTATCCGCTCATGAGACAATAACCCTGATAAATGCTTCAATAATATTGAAAAAGGAAGAGTCCTGAGGCG
GAAAGAACCAGCTGTGGAATGTGTGTCAGTTAGGGTGTGGAAAGTCCCCAGGCTCCCCAGCAGGCAGAAG
TATGCAAAGCATGCATCTCAATTAGTCAGCAACCAGGTGTGGAAAGTCCCCAGGCTCCCCAGCAGGCAGA
AGTATGCAAAGCATGCATCTCAATTAGTCAGCAACCATAGTCCCGCCCCTAACTCCGCCCATCCCGCCCC
TAACTCCGCCCAGTTCCGCCCATTCTCCGCCCCATGGCTGACTAATTTTTTTTATTTATGCAGAGGCCGA
GGCCGCCTCGGCCTCTGAGCTATTCCAGAAGTAGTGAGGAGGCTTTTTTGGAGGCCTAGGCTTTTGCAAA
GATCGATCAAGAGACAGGATGAGGATCGTTTCGCATGATTGAACAAGATGGATTGCACGCAGGTTCTCCG
GCCGCTTGGGTGGAGAGGCTATTCGGCTATGACTGGGCACAACAGACAATCGGCTGCTCTGATGCCGCCG
TGTTCCGGCTGTCAGCGCAGGGGCGCCCGGTTCTTTTTGTCAAGACCGACCTGTCCGGTGCCCTGAATGA
ACTGCAAGACGAGGCAGCGCGGCTATCGTGGCTGGCCACGACGGGCGTTCCTTGCGCAGCTGTGCTCGAC
GTTGTCACTGAAGCGGGAAGGGACTGGCTGCTATTGGGCGAAGTGCCGGGGCAGGATCTCCTGTCATCTC
ACCTTGCTCCTGCCGAGAAAGTATCCATCATGGCTGATGCAATGCGGCGGCTGCATACGCTTGATCCGGC
TACCTGCCCATTCGACCACCAAGCGAAACATCGCATCGAGCGAGCACGTACTCGGATGGAAGCCGGTCTT
GTCGATCAGGATGATCTGGACGAAGAGCATCAGGGGCTCGCGCCAGCCGAACTGTTCGCCAGGCTCAAGG
CGAGCATGCCCGACGGCGAGGATCTCGTCGTGACCCATGGCGATGCCTGCTTGCCGAATATCATGGTGGA
AAATGGCCGCTTTTCTGGATTCATCGACTGTGGCCGGCTGGGTGTGGCGGACCGCTATCAGGACATAGCG
TTGGCTACCCGTGATATTGCTGAAGAGCTTGGCGGCGAATGGGCTGACCGCTTCCTCGTGCTTTACGGTA
TCGCCGCTCCCGATTCGCAGCGCATCGCCTTCTATCGCCTTCTTGACGAGTTCTTCTGAGCGGGACTCTG
GGGTTCGAAATGACCGACCAAGCGACGCCCAACCTGCCATCACGAGATTTCGATTCCACCGCCGCCTTCT
ATGAAAGGTTGGGCTTCGGAATCGTTTTCCGGGACGCCGGCTGGATGATCCTCCAGCGCGGGGATCTCAT
GCTGGAGTTCTTCGCCCACCCTAGGGGGAGGCTAACTGAAACACGGAAGGAGACAATACCGGAAGGAACC
CGCGCTATGACGGCAATAAAAAGACAGAATAAAACGCACGGTGTTGGGTCGTTTGTTCATAAACGCGGGG
TTCGGTCCCAGGGCTGGCACTCTGTCGATACCCCACCGAGACCCCATTGGGGCCAATACGCCCGCGTTTC
TTCCTTTTCCCCACCCCACCCCCCAAGTTCGGGTGAAGGCCCAGGGCTCGCAGCCAACGTCGGGGCGGCA
GGCCCTGCCATAGCCTCAGGTTACTCATATATACTTTAGATTGATTTAAAACTTCATTTTTAATTTAAAA
GGATCTAGGTGAAGATCCTTTTTGATAATCTCATGACCAAAATCCCTTAACGTGAGTTTTCGTTCCACTG
AGCGTCAGACCCCGTAGAAAAGATCAAAGGATCTTCTTGAGATCCTTTTTTTCTGCGCGTAATCTGCTGC
TTGCAAACAAAAAAACCACCGCTACCAGCGGTGGTTTGTTTGCCGGATCAAGAGCTACCAACTCTTTTTC
CGAAGGTAACTGGCTTCAGCAGAGCGCAGATACCAAATACTGTTCTTCTAGTGTAGCCGTAGTTAGGCCA
CCACTTCAAGAACTCTGTAGCACCGCCTACATACCTCGCTCTGCTAATCCTGTTACCAGTGGCTGCTGCC
AGTGGCGATAAGTCGTGTCTTACCGGGTTGGACTCAAGACGATAGTTACCGGATAAGGCGCAGCGGTCGG
GCTGAACGGGGGGTTCGTGCACACAGCCCAGCTTGGAGCGAACGACCTACACCGAACTGAGATACCTACA
GCGTGAGCTATGAGAAAGCGCCACGCTTCCCGAAGGGAGAAAGGCGGACAGGTATCCGGTAAGCGGCAGG
GTCGGAACAGGAGAGCGCACGAGGGAGCTTCCAGGGGGAAACGCCTGGTATCTTTATAGTCCTGTCGGGT
TTCGCCACCTCTGACTTGAGCGTCGATTTTTGTGATGCTCGTCAGGGGGGCGGAGCCTATGGAAAAACGC
CAGCAACGCGGCCTTTTTACGGTTCCTGGCCTTTTGCTGGCCTTTTGCTCACATGTTCTTTCCTGCGTTA
TCCCCTGATTCTGTGGATAACCGTATTACCGCCATGCATTAGTTATTAATAGTAATCAATTACGGGGTCA
TTAGTTCATAGCCCATATATGGAGTTCCGCGTTACATAACTTACGGTAAATGGCCCGCCTGGCTGACCGC
CCAACGACCCCCGCCCATTGACGTCAATAATGACGTATGTTCCCATAGTAACGCCAATAGGGACTTTCCA
TTGACGTCAATGGGTGGAGTATTTACGGTAAACTGCCCACTTGGCAGTACATCAAGTGTATCATATGCCA
AGTACGCCCCCTATTGACGTCAATGACGGTAAATGGCCCGCCTGGCATTATGCCCAGTACATGACCTTAT
GGGACTTTCCTACTTGGCAGTACATCTACGTATTAGTCATCGCTATTACCATGGTGATGCGGTTTTGGCA
GTACATCAATGGGCGTGGATAGCGGTTTGACTCACGGGGATTTCCAAGTCTCCACCCCATTGACGTCAAT
GGGAGTTTGTTTTGGCACCAAAATCAACGGGACTTTCCAAAATGTCGTAACAACTCCGCCCCATTGACGC
AAATGGGCGGTAGGCGTGTACGGTGGGAGGTCTATATAAGCA
Features (pLannotate 1.2.2; 16 found; start..end, strand, type, name):
     28..56      +  misc_feature   MCS (fragment): multiple cloning site
     61..960     +  CDS            HSD17B11: DHB11_HUMAN - Also known as DHRS8, PAN1B, SDR16C2. Experimental evidence at protein level: Swiss-Prot protein existence level 1. Can convert androstan-3-alpha,17-beta-diol (3-alpha-diol) to androsterone in vitro, suggesting that it may participate in androgen metabolism during steroidogenesis. May act by metabolizing compounds that stimulate steroid synthesis and/or by generating metabolites that inhibit it. Has no activity toward DHEA (dehydroepiandrosterone), or A- dione (4-androste-3,17-dione), and only a slight activity toward testosterone to A-dione. Tumor-associated antigen in cutaneous
    967..990     +  CDS            3xFLAG (fragment): three tandem FLAG® epitope tags
   1006..1725    +  CDS            EGFP: the original enhanced GFP (Yang et al., 1996) mammalian codon-optimized
   1742..1825    +  CDS            large T antigen (fragment): large T antigen from SV40 (simian virus 40)
   1848..1969    +  polyA_signal   SV40 poly(A) signal: SV40 polyadenylation signal
   2003..2431    -  rep_origin     f1 ori (sequence partly withheld): f1 bacteriophage origin of replication; arrow indicates direction of (+) strand synthesis
   2458..2562    +  promoter       AmpR promoter: bla
   2564..2921    +  promoter       SV40 promoter: SV40 enhancer and early promoter
   2956..3750    +  CDS            NeoR/KanR: aminoglycoside phosphotransferase from Tn5; aph(3')-II (or nptII); confers resistance to neomycin, kanamycin, and G418 (Geneticin®)
   3771..3923    +  CDS            ble (fragment): BLE_KLEPN - Experimental evidence at protein level: Swiss-Prot protein existence level 1. Binding protein with a strong affinity to the bleomycin family of antibiotics. Binds to CL990; an antimitotic-antibiotic compound. From Klebsiella pneumoniae.
   3982..4029    +  polyA_signal   HSV TK poly(A) signal: herpes simplex virus thymidine kinase polyadenylation signal (Cole and Stacy, 1985)
   4120..4136    -  polyA_signal   bGH poly(A) signal (fragment): bovine growth hormone polyadenylation signal
   4358..4946    +  rep_origin     ori: high-copy-number ColE1/pMB1/pBR322/pUC origin of replication
   5121..5424    +  enhancer       CMV enhancer: human cytomegalovirus immediate early enhancer
   5425..5       +  promoter       CMV promoter (across the origin): human cytomegalovirus (CMV) immediate early promoter
