[The description below was written by a language model from this plasmid's Addgene catalogue record and pLannotate feature annotations shown in this document.]
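Description:
pEGFP-N1-HSD17B11-L14P-FLAGC is a 5,623 bp mammalian expression plasmid built on pEGFP-N1-FLAGC, a derivative of the pEGFP-N1 C-terminal GFP fusion vector. It is maintained at high copy in E. coli through a ColE1/pUC-type origin and also carries an f1 phage origin. A single NeoR/KanR (aminoglycoside phosphotransferase) gene serves both hosts: the bacterial bla-type promoter upstream drives kanamycin resistance in bacteria, while the adjacent SV40 enhancer/early promoter and the HSV TK polyadenylation signal allow G418 selection of transfected mammalian cells. Short hits annotated as fragments of ble, bGH poly(A) and SV40 large T antigen appear to be partial matches within backbone sequence rather than functional elements.

The payload is the human HSD17B11 coding sequence (17-beta-hydroxysteroid dehydrogenase 11, also called SDR16C2 or DHRS8), a short-chain dehydrogenase/reductase, carrying the L14P substitution. It was inserted between XhoI and MluI sites, both retained, downstream of the CMV immediate-early enhancer and promoter. The open reading frame continues into a FLAG epitope (detected as a short fragment matching 3xFLAG, consistent with a single FLAG unit) and then EGFP, giving an HSD17B11-L14P-FLAG-GFP fusion terminated by the SV40 poly(A) signal. The tags allow fluorescence imaging of the protein and its detection or immunoprecipitation with anti-FLAG or anti-GFP reagents.

According to the depositor, the insert was cloned from a cell clone designated DACR B1, and the L14P change does not affect HSD17B11 catalytic activity. The associated work concerns SDR enzymes that oxidise lipidic alkynylcarbinols into cytotoxic, protein-reactive species, so the construct is suited to transient or stable expression of this variant for comparison with other forms of the enzyme. The record does not describe what functional consequence the mutation does have.
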