Addgene plasmid #184499: pEGFP-N1-HSD17B11-L14P-FLAGC
Purpose: Expresses the L14P mutant of human HSD17B11 with a C-terminal FLAG-GFP tag. Confers G418 resistance.
Depositing lab: Sébastien Britton. Publication: SDR enzymes oxidize specific lipidic alkynylcarbinols into cytotoxic protein-reactive species. Demange P, Joly E, Marcoux J, Zanon PRA, Listunov D, Rulliere P, Barthes C, Noirot C, Izquierdo JB, Rozie A, Pradines K, Hee R, de Brito MV, Marcellin M, Serre RF, Bouchez O, Burlet-Schiltz O, Oliveira MCF, Ballereau S, Bernardes-Genisson V, Maraval V, Calsou P, Hacker SM, Genisson Y, Chauvin R, Britton S. Elife. 2022 May 10;11. pii: 73913. doi: 10.7554/eLife.73913. PubMed 35535493.
Backbone
  Vector backbone: pEGFP-N1-FLAGC
  Backbone manufacturer: Addgene #60360
  Backbone size w/o insert (bp): 4718
  Total vector size (bp): 5623
  Vector type: Mammalian Expression
  Selectable markers: Neomycin (select with G418)
Growth in bacteria
  Bacterial resistance: Kanamycin, 50 μg/mL
  Growth temperature: 37°C
  Growth strain: DH5alpha
  Copy number: High Copy
Gene/Insert
  Gene/Insert name: 17-beta-hydroxysteroid dehydrogenase 11 (alt name: SDR16C2)
  Species: H. sapiens (human)
  Mutation: L14P
  Entrez Gene: HSD17B11 (a.k.a. 17-BETA-HSD11, 17-BETA-HSDXI, 17BHSD11, DHRS8, PAN1B, RETSDR2, SDR16C2)
  Promoter: CMV
  Tag / fusion protein: FLAGC-GFP (C terminal on insert)
  Cloning method: Restriction Enzyme; 5′ cloning site XhoI (not destroyed); 3′ cloning site MluI (not destroyed)
  Sequencing primers: 5′ SEQ-CMV-F (GTAGGCGTGTACGGTGGGAGG); 3′ SEQ-GFPN-R (CTCCTCGCCCTTGCTCACC)
Terms and licenses: Academic/Nonprofit Terms; Industry Terms: Not Available to Industry
Depositor comments: Cloned from DACR clone B1. The mutation does not affect HSD17B11 catalytic activity.
How to cite: pEGFP-N1-HSD17B11-L14P-FLAGC was a gift from Sébastien Britton (Addgene plasmid # 184499 ; http://n2t.net/addgene:184499 ; RRID:Addgene_184499)
